Addgene plasmid #54644: mStrawberry-N1
Purpose: (Empty Backbone) Localization: N1 Cloning Vector, Excitation: 574, Emission: 596
Depositing lab: Michael Davidson & Nathan Shaner & Roger Tsien. Depositing organization: Florida State University, Tallahassee. Publication: Improved monomeric red, orange and yellow fluorescent proteins derived from Discosoma sp. red fluorescent protein. Shaner NC, Campbell RE, Steinbach PA, Giepmans BN, Palmer AE, Tsien RY. Nat Biotechnol. 2004 Dec;22(12):1567-72. Epub 2004 Nov 21. 10.1038/nbt1037 PubMed 15558047.
Backbone
  Vector backbone: mStrawberry-N1
  Backbone size (bp): 4750
  Vector type: Mammalian Expression
  Selectable markers: Neomycin (select with G418)
  Tag / fusion protein: mStrawberry (C terminal on backbone)
Growth in bacteria
  Bacterial resistance: Kanamycin, 50 μg/mL
  Growth temperature: 37°C
  Growth strain: DH5alpha
  Copy number: High Copy
Gene/Insert
  Gene/Insert name: None
  Tag / fusion protein: mStrawberry (C terminal on backbone)
Resource information
  A portion of this plasmid was derived from a plasmid made by: PMID 15558047; PI N.C. Shaner and R.Y. Tsien
Terms and licenses: Academic/Nonprofit Terms; Industry Terms: Not Available to Industry
Depositor comments: . Excitation = 574; Emission = 596
How to cite: mStrawberry-N1 was a gift from Michael Davidson & Nathan Shaner & Roger Tsien (Addgene plasmid # 54644 ; http://n2t.net/addgene:54644 ; RRID:Addgene_54644)
