[The description below was written by a language model from this plasmid's Addgene catalogue record and pLannotate feature annotations shown in this document.]
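Description:
mStrawberry-N1 is an empty mammalian expression backbone of the "N1" cloning-vector type, designed for making fusions in which the red fluorescent protein mStrawberry is attached to the C terminus of a protein of interest. No insert is present. The catalogue lists the backbone at about 4.75 kb, and the sequenced record is 4,723 nt. The expression cassette consists of the human cytomegalovirus immediate early enhancer and promoter, a multiple cloning site, the mStrawberry coding sequence immediately downstream, and an SV40 polyadenylation signal. A gene cloned in frame into the polylinker, without its stop codon, is therefore transcribed from CMV and translated as a continuous fusion ending in mStrawberry. mStrawberry is a monomeric, constitutively fluorescent protein derived from the Discosoma red fluorescent protein, with recorded excitation and emission maxima of 574 and 596 nm.

Propagation in bacteria relies on a high-copy ColE1/pUC-type origin and kanamycin selection. A single Tn5 aminoglycoside phosphotransferase gene (NeoR/KanR) serves both hosts. It is preceded by a bacterial bla-type promoter for kanamycin resistance in E. coli and by the SV40 enhancer/early promoter for G418 selection of stably transfected mammalian cells, and it is terminated by the HSV thymidine kinase polyadenylation signal. An f1 phage origin is also present, which allows production of single-stranded DNA. The short annotated fragments of SV40 large T antigen, ble and the bGH poly(A) signal appear to be partial sequence matches rather than functional elements. The vector is typically used to build fluorescent fusions for localization imaging in live or fixed mammalian cells. Unmodified, it would be expected to express mStrawberry on its own.
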