Features (pLannotate 1.2.2; 14 found; start..end, strand, type, name):
     68..371     +  enhancer       CMV enhancer: human cytomegalovirus immediate early enhancer
    372..575     +  promoter       CMV promoter: human cytomegalovirus (CMV) immediate early promoter
    598..678     +  misc_feature   MCS: multiple cloning site
    686..1393    +  CDS            mStrawberry: mStrawberry is a basic (constitutively fluorescent) red fluorescent protein published in 2004, derived from Discosoma sp.. It is reported to be a somewhat slowly-maturing monomer with low acid sensitivity.
   1412..1495    +  CDS            large T antigen (fragment): large T antigen from SV40 (simian virus 40)
   1518..1639    +  polyA_signal   SV40 poly(A) signal: SV40 polyadenylation signal
   1673..2101    -  rep_origin     f1 ori (sequence partly withheld): f1 bacteriophage origin of replication; arrow indicates direction of (+) strand synthesis
   2128..2232    +  promoter       AmpR promoter: bla
   2234..2591    +  promoter       SV40 promoter: SV40 enhancer and early promoter
   2626..3420    +  CDS            NeoR/KanR: aminoglycoside phosphotransferase from Tn5; aph(3')-II (or nptII); confers resistance to neomycin, kanamycin, and G418 (Geneticin®)
   3441..3593    +  CDS            ble (fragment): BLE_KLEPN - Experimental evidence at protein level: Swiss-Prot protein existence level 1. Binding protein with a strong affinity to the bleomycin family of antibiotics. Binds to CL990; an antimitotic-antibiotic compound. From Klebsiella pneumoniae.
   3652..3699    +  polyA_signal   HSV TK poly(A) signal: herpes simplex virus thymidine kinase polyadenylation signal (Cole and Stacy, 1985)
   3790..3806    -  polyA_signal   bGH poly(A) signal (fragment): bovine growth hormone polyadenylation signal
   4028..4616    +  rep_origin     ori: high-copy-number ColE1/pMB1/pBR322/pUC origin of replication
>Addgene plasmid #54644 | mStrawberry-N1 | addgene full sequence | sequence record 140116 | Addgene NGS results
CATGCATTAGTTATTAATAGTAATCAATTACGGGGTCATTAGTTCATAGCCCATATATGGAGTTCCGCGT
TACATAACTTACGGTAAATGGCCCGCCTGGCTGACCGCCCAACGACCCCCGCCCATTGACGTCAATAATG
ACGTATGTTCCCATAGTAACGCCAATAGGGACTTTCCATTGACGTCAATGGGTGGAGTATTTACGGTAAA
CTGCCCACTTGGCAGTACATCAAGTGTATCATATGCCAAGTACGCCCCCTATTGACGTCAATGACGGTAA
ATGGCCCGCCTGGCATTATGCCCAGTACATGACCTTATGGGACTTTCCTACTTGGCAGTACATCTACGTA
TTAGTCATCGCTATTACCATGGTGATGCGGTTTTGGCAGTACATCAATGGGCGTGGATAGCGGTTTGACT
CACGGGGATTTCCAAGTCTCCACCCCATTGACGTCAATGGGAGTTTGTTTTGGCACCAAAATCAACGGGA
CTTTCCAAAATGTCGTAACAACTCCGCCCCATTGACGCAAATGGGCGGTAGGCGTGTACGGTGGGAGGTC
TATATAAGCAGAGCTGGTTTAGTGAACCGTCAGATCCGCTAGCGCTACCGGACTCAGATCTCGAGCTCAA
GCTTCGAATTCTGCAGTCGACGGTACCGCGGGCCCGGGATCCACCGGTGGCTACCATGGTGAGCAAGGGC
GAGGAGAATAACATGGCCATCATCAAGGAGTTCATGCGCTTCAAGGTGCGCATGGAGGGCTCCGTGAACG
GCCACGAGTTCGAGATCGAGGGCGAGGGCGAGGGCCGCCCCTACGAGGGCACCCAGACCGCCAAGCTGAA
GGTGACCAAGGGTGGCCCCCTGCCCTTCGCCTGGGACATCCTAACCCCCAACTTCACCTACGGCTCCAAG
GCCTACGTGAAGCACCCCGCCGACATCCCCGACTACTTGAAGCTGTCCTTCCCCGAGGGCTTCAAGTGGG
AGCGCGTGATGAACTTCGAGGACGGCGGCGTGGTGACCGTGACCCAGGACTCCTCCCTGCAGGACGGCGA
GTTCATCTACAAGGTGAAGCTGCGCGGCACCAACTTCCCCTCCGACGGCCCCGTAATGCAGAAGAAGACC
ATGGGCTGGGAGGCCTCCTCCGAGCGGATGTACCCCGAGGACGGCGCCCTGAAGGGCGAGATCAAGATGA
GGCTGAAGCTGAAGGACGGCGGCCACTACGACGCTGAGGTCAAGACCACCTACAAGGCCAAGAAGCCCGT
GCAGCTGCCCGGCGCCTACATCGTCGGCATCAAGTTGGACATCACCTCCCACAACGAGGACTACACCATC
GTGGAACTGTACGAACGCGCCGAGGGCCGCCACTCCACCGGCGGCATGGACGAGCTGTACAAGTAAGCGG
CCGCGACTCTAGATCATAATCAGCCATACCACATTTGTAGAGGTTTTACTTGCTTTAAAAAACCTCCCAC
ACCTCCCCCTGAACCTGAAACATAAAATGAATGCAATTGTTGTTGTTAACTTGTTTATTGCAGCTTATAA
TGGTTACAAATAAAGCAATAGCATCACAAATTTCACAAATAAAGCATTTTTTTCACTGCATTCTAGTTGT
GGTTTGTCCAAACTCATCAATGTATCTTAAGGCGTAAATTGTAAGCGTTAATATTTTGTTAAAATTCGCG
TTAAATTTTTGTTAAATCAGCTCATTTTTTAACCAATAGGCCGAAATCGGCAAAATCCCTTATAAATCAA
AAGAATAGACCGAGATAGGGT
[37 nt withheld, positions 1772-1808]
AAAGAACGTGGACTCCAACGTCAAAGG
[49 nt withheld, positions 1836-1884]
T
[91 nt withheld, positions 1886-1976]
G
[124 nt withheld, positions 1978-2101]
CAGGTGGCACTTTTCGGGGAAATGTGCGCGGAACCCCTATTTGTTTATTTTTCTAAATACATTCAAATAT
GTATCCGCTCATGAGACAATAACCCTGATAAATGCTTCAATAATATTGAAAAAGGAAGAGTCCTGAGGCG
GAAAGAACCAGCTGTGGAATGTGTGTCAGTTAGGGTGTGGAAAGTCCCCAGGCTCCCCAGCAGGCAGAAG
TATGCAAAGCATGCATCTCAATTAGTCAGCAACCAGGTGTGGAAAGTCCCCAGGCTCCCCAGCAGGCAGA
AGTATGCAAAGCATGCATCTCAATTAGTCAGCAACCATAGTCCCGCCCCTAACTCCGCCCATCCCGCCCC
TAACTCCGCCCAGTTCCGCCCATTCTCCGCCCCATGGCTGACTAATTTTTTTTATTTATGCAGAGGCCGA
GGCCGCCTCGGCCTCTGAGCTATTCCAGAAGTAGTGAGGAGGCTTTTTTGGAGGCCTAGGCTTTTGCAAA
GATCGATCAAGAGACAGGATGAGGATCGTTTCGCATGATTGAACAAGATGGATTGCACGCAGGTTCTCCG
GCCGCTTGGGTGGAGAGGCTATTCGGCTATGACTGGGCACAACAGACAATCGGCTGCTCTGATGCCGCCG
TGTTCCGGCTGTCAGCGCAGGGGCGCCCGGTTCTTTTTGTCAAGACCGACCTGTCCGGTGCCCTGAATGA
ACTGCAAGACGAGGCAGCGCGGCTATCGTGGCTGGCCACGACGGGCGTTCCTTGCGCAGCTGTGCTCGAC
GTTGTCACTGAAGCGGGAAGGGACTGGCTGCTATTGGGCGAAGTGCCGGGGCAGGATCTCCTGTCATCTC
ACCTTGCTCCTGCCGAGAAAGTATCCATCATGGCTGATGCAATGCGGCGGCTGCATACGCTTGATCCGGC
TACCTGCCCATTCGACCACCAAGCGAAACATCGCATCGAGCGAGCACGTACTCGGATGGAAGCCGGTCTT
GTCGATCAGGATGATCTGGACGAAGAGCATCAGGGGCTCGCGCCAGCCGAACTGTTCGCCAGGCTCAAGG
CGAGCATGCCCGACGGCGAGGATCTCGTCGTGACCCATGGCGATGCCTGCTTGCCGAATATCATGGTGGA
AAATGGCCGCTTTTCTGGATTCATCGACTGTGGCCGGCTGGGTGTGGCGGACCGCTATCAGGACATAGCG
TTGGCTACCCGTGATATTGCTGAAGAGCTTGGCGGCGAATGGGCTGACCGCTTCCTCGTGCTTTACGGTA
TCGCCGCTCCCGATTCGCAGCGCATCGCCTTCTATCGCCTTCTTGACGAGTTCTTCTGAGCGGGACTCTG
GGGTTCGAAATGACCGACCAAGCGACGCCCAACCTGCCATCACGAGATTTCGATTCCACCGCCGCCTTCT
ATGAAAGGTTGGGCTTCGGAATCGTTTTCCGGGACGCCGGCTGGATGATCCTCCAGCGCGGGGATCTCAT
GCTGGAGTTCTTCGCCCACCCTAGGGGGAGGCTAACTGAAACACGGAAGGAGACAATACCGGAAGGAACC
CGCGCTATGACGGCAATAAAAAGACAGAATAAAACGCACGGTGTTGGGTCGTTTGTTCATAAACGCGGGG
TTCGGTCCCAGGGCTGGCACTCTGTCGATACCCCACCGAGACCCCATTGGGGCCAATACGCCCGCGTTTC
TTCCTTTTCCCCACCCCACCCCCCAAGTTCGGGTGAAGGCCCAGGGCTCGCAGCCAACGTCGGGGCGGCA
GGCCCTGCCATAGCCTCAGGTTACTCATATATACTTTAGATTGATTTAAAACTTCATTTTTAATTTAAAA
GGATCTAGGTGAAGATCCTTTTTGATAATCTCATGACCAAAATCCCTTAACGTGAGTTTTCGTTCCACTG
AGCGTCAGACCCCGTAGAAAAGATCAAAGGATCTTCTTGAGATCCTTTTTTTCTGCGCGTAATCTGCTGC
TTGCAAACAAAAAAACCACCGCTACCAGCGGTGGTTTGTTTGCCGGATCAAGAGCTACCAACTCTTTTTC
CGAAGGTAACTGGCTTCAGCAGAGCGCAGATACCAAATACTGTTCTTCTAGTGTAGCCGTAGTTAGGCCA
CCACTTCAAGAACTCTGTAGCACCGCCTACATACCTCGCTCTGCTAATCCTGTTACCAGTGGCTGCTGCC
AGTGGCGATAAGTCGTGTCTTACCGGGTTGGACTCAAGACGATAGTTACCGGATAAGGCGCAGCGGTCGG
GCTGAACGGGGGGTTCGTGCACACAGCCCAGCTTGGAGCGAACGACCTACACCGAACTGAGATACCTACA
GCGTGAGCTATGAGAAAGCGCCACGCTTCCCGAAGGGAGAAAGGCGGACAGGTATCCGGTAAGCGGCAGG
GTCGGAACAGGAGAGCGCACGAGGGAGCTTCCAGGGGGAAACGCCTGGTATCTTTATAGTCCTGTCGGGT
TTCGCCACCTCTGACTTGAGCGTCGATTTTTGTGATGCTCGTCAGGGGGGCGGAGCCTATGGAAAAACGC
CAGCAACGCGGCCTTTTTACGGTTCCTGGCCTTTTGCTGGCCTTTTGCTCACATGTTCTTTCCTGCGTTA
TCCCCTGATTCTGTGGATAACCGTATTACCGC
