>Addgene plasmid #54644 | mStrawberry-N1 | depositor partial sequence | sequence record 85041 | insert sequence
GACGTCAGATCCGCTAGCGCTACCGGACTCAGATCTCGAGCTCAAGCTTCGAATTCTGCAGTCGACGGTA
CCGCGGGCCCGGGATCCACCGGTGGCTACCATGGTGAGCAAGGGCGAGGAGAATAACATGGCCATCATCA
AGGAGTTCATGCGCTTCAAGGTGCGCATGGAGGGCTCCGTGAACGGCCACGAGTTCGAGATCGAGGGCGA
GGGCGAGGGCCGCCCCTACGAGGGCACCCAGACCGCCAAGCTGAAGGTGACCAAGGGTGGCCCCCTGCCC
TTCGCCTGGGACATCCTAACCCCCAACTTCACCTACGGCTCCAAGGCCTACGTGAAGCACCCCGCCGACA
TCCCCGACTACTTGAAGCTGTCCTTCCCCGAGGGCTTCAAGTGGGAGCGCGTGATGAACTTCGAGGACGG
CGGCGTGGTGACCGTGACCCAGGACTCCTCCCTGCAGGACGGCGAGTTCATCTACAAGGTGAAGCTGCGC
GGCACCAACTTCCCCTCCGACGGCCCCGTAATGCAGAAGAAGACCATGGGCTGGGAGGCCTCCTCCGAGC
GGATGTACCCCGAGGACGGCGCCCTGAAGGGCGAGATCAAGATGAGGCTGAAGCTGAAGGACGGCGGCCA
CTACGACGCTGAGGTCAAGACCACCTACAAGGCCAAGAAGCCCGTGCAGCTGCCCGGCGCCTACATCGTC
GGCATCAAGTTGGACATCACCTCCCACAACGAGGACTACACCATCGTGGAACTGTACGAACGCGCCGAGG
GCCGCCACTCCACCGGCGGCATGGACGAGCTGTACAAGTAAGCGGCCGCGACTCTAGATCATAATCAGCC
ATACCACATTTGTAGAGGTTTTACTTGCTTTAAAAAACCTCCCACACCTCCCCCTGAACCTGAAACATAA
AATGAATGCAATTGTTGTTGTTAACTTGTTTATTGCAGCTTATAATGGTTACAAATAAAGCAATAGCATC
ACAAATTTCACAAATAAAGCATTTTTTTCACTGCATTCTAGTTGTG
