>Addgene plasmid #54644 | mStrawberry-N1 | addgene partial sequence | sequence record 89974 | CMV-F 5'-CGCAAATGGGCGGTAGGCGTG-3'
GTGAACCGTCAGATCCGCTAGCGCTACCGGACTCAGATCTCGAGCTCAAGCTTCGAATTCTGCAGTCGAC
GGTACCGCGGGCCCGGGATCCACCGGTGGCTACCATGGTGAGCAAGGGCGAGGAGAATAACATGGCCATC
ATCAAGGAGTTCATGCGCTTCAAGGTGCGCATGGAGGGCTCCGTGAACGGCCACGAGTTCGAGATCGAGG
GCGAGGGCGAGGGCCGCCCCTACGAGGGCACCCAGACCGCCAAGCTGAAGGTGACCAAGGGTGGCCCCCT
GCCCTTCGCCTGGGACATCCTAACCCCCAACTTCACCTACGGCTCCAAGGCCTACGTGAAGCACCCCGCC
GACATCCCCGACTACTTGAAGCTGTCCTTCCCCGAGGGCTTCAAGTGGGAGCGCGTGATGAACTTCGAGG
ACGGCGGCGTGGTGACCGTGACCCAGGACTCCTCCCTGCAGGACGGCGAGTTCATCTACAAGGTGAAGCT
GCGCGGCACCAACTTCCCCTCCGACGGCCCCGTAATGCAGAAGAAGACCATGGGCTGGGAGGCCTCCTCC
GAGCGGATGTACCCCGAGGACGGCGCCCTGAAGGGCGAGATCAAGATGAGGCTGAAGCTGAAGGACGGCG
GCCACTACGACGCTGAGGTCAAGACCACCTACAAGGCCAAGAAGCCCGTGCAGCTGCCCGGCGCCTACAT
CGTCGGCATCAAGTTGGACATCACCTCCCACAACGAGGACTACACCATCGTGGAACTGTACGAACGCGCC
GAGGGCCGCCACTCCACCGGCGGCATGGACGAGCTGTACAAGTAAGCGGCCGCGACTCTAGATCATAATC
AGCCATACCACATTTGTAGAGGTT
